>Addgene plasmid #29545 | pCMV-Tag4A-MMP8 Wt | addgene partial sequence | sequence record 34966 | 29545 with T7
TCCTTATTATTAGGTACCGGGCCCTACTTATCGTCGTCATCCTTGTAATCCTCGAGGCCATATCTACAGT
TAAGCCATTTATTGCCTCTTGCAACTCTGGTAACTCTCTGAGCAATAAGATCAAATGCGTAATATCTTGG
TCCACTGAAGACATGGAAGAAATGTTCTTGCTGGAAAACTGCATCAACTTTACTCTCTATTCCTGGAAAG
GCACCTGATATGCTTTTGGGATAACCTGGCTCCATGAATTGTCTTTGGTTATCATATCTCCAGAATTGGT
CATTTACAAAGAAGTATGTTTTACTTCTGTAGAAAACAGCTGCGTCAATTGCTTGGACGCTGCTGGGGAA
GCCATAGTTTGATATATCCTTGGGATAACCTTGCAGAATATCATAGCCACTCAGAGCCCAGTATTGGTTG
CCTTTAAATAGGAAAATGAGGTCTCTGTCAAAATCTTCATAAGCAGCCTGTATACCAGTTGGAAGGGATG
GCCAGAATAGAGAAATAAAATTCATTTCGACTCTTTGTAGCTGAGGATGCCTTCTCCAGAAGTACCTGTC
TTTAAAGAAAAGTATTTCTCCACGGAGTGTGGTGATAGCATCAAATGTCAAACTGGGGTCACAGGGTTTG
GGTGTGCTTGGTCCAGTAGGTTGGATAGGGTTGCTTGAAAGTCCATAGATGGCCTGAATGCCATCGATGT
CATCTTGAGGGAGTGAGTAGTTGCTGGTTTCCCTGAAAGCATAGTTGGGATACATCAAGGCACCAGGGTC
AGAGGAGTGAGNGAGCCCCAAAGAATGGCCAAATTCATGAGCAGCAACAAGAAACAAGTTGTAATTTGCG
GAGGTGTTGGTCCATGTTTCTTCGGCATCAAAATGAGCATCTCCTCCAATACCTTGGCCTGGCTGAAAGG
CATGAGCAAGGATTCCATTGGGTCNTCAAATGGAGAATTGTCACCGTGATCTC
