[The description below was written by a language model from this plasmid's Addgene catalogue record.]
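Description:
pCMV-Tag4A-MMP8 Wt is a mammalian expression plasmid built on the commercial pCMV-Tag4A backbone (about 4.3 kb without insert). It carries the wild-type human MMP8 coding sequence, which encodes matrix metalloproteinase 8, also known as neutrophil collagenase. The roughly 1.4 kb insert was cloned between the EcoRI and XhoI sites, both of which remain intact. This places it in frame with a FLAG epitope supplied by the backbone, so the protein is produced with a C-terminal FLAG tag that allows detection or immunoprecipitation with anti-FLAG antibodies. The record does not explicitly list the promoter, but the backbone name indicates the CMV immediate-early promoter typical of this vector series, which drives strong constitutive expression in mammalian cells. T3 and T7 primer sites flank the cloning region and are the recorded sequencing primers.

The plasmid is maintained at high copy in E. coli under kanamycin selection. In mammalian cells, the neomycin resistance marker allows G418 selection of stable transfectants. In vectors of this type a single resistance gene usually serves both purposes. The catalogue entry also lists bacterial expression as a vector type but gives no further detail on this. No feature table is provided, so the origins of replication and polyadenylation signals are not documented here.

The "Wt" designation and the associated study, which surveyed the matrix metalloproteinase family and found MMP8 to be frequently mutated in melanoma, suggest that this construct serves as the wild-type reference. It would be used for comparing the expression and activity of tagged MMP8 with tumour-derived mutant versions in transfected cells.
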