Addgene plasmid #29545: pCMV-Tag4A-MMP8 Wt
Depositing lab: Yardena Samuels. Depositing organization: National Human Genome Research Institute (NHGRI). Publication: Analysis of the matrix metalloproteinase family reveals that MMP8 is often mutated in melanoma. Palavalli LH, Prickett TD, Wunderlich JR, Wei X, Burrell AS, Porter-Gill P, Davis S, Wang C, Cronin JC, Agrawal NS, Lin JC, Westbroek W, Hoogstraten-Miller S, Molinolo AA, Fetsch P, Filie AC, O'Connell MP, Banister CE, Howard JD, Buckhaults P, Weeraratna AT, Brody LC, Rosenberg SA, Samuels Y. Nat Genet. 2009 May . 41(5):518-20. 10.1038/ng.340 PubMed 19330028.
Backbone
  Vector backbone: pCMV-Tag4A
  Backbone manufacturer: Stratagene
  Backbone size w/o insert (bp): 4300
  Vector type: Mammalian Expression, Bacterial Expression
  Selectable markers: Neomycin (select with G418)
Growth in bacteria
  Bacterial resistance: Kanamycin, 50 μg/mL
  Growth temperature: 37°C
  Growth strain: DH5alpha
  Copy number: High Copy
Gene/Insert
  Gene/Insert name: Metalloproteinase protein 8 (alt name: MMP8)
  Species: H. sapiens (human)
  Insert size (bp): 1404
  Entrez Gene: MMP8 (a.k.a. CLG1, HNC, MMP-8, PMNL-CL)
  Tag / fusion protein: FLAG (C terminal on backbone)
  Cloning method: Restriction Enzyme; 5′ cloning site EcoRI (not destroyed); 3′ cloning site XhoI (not destroyed)
  Sequencing primers: 5′ T3; 3′ T7
Terms and licenses: Academic/Nonprofit Terms; Industry Terms: Not Available to Industry
How to cite: pCMV-Tag4A-MMP8 Wt was a gift from Yardena Samuels (Addgene plasmid # 29545 ; http://n2t.net/addgene:29545 ; RRID:Addgene_29545)
